>Addgene plasmid #103360 | LSB-hsa-miR-219a-5p | depositor full sequence | sequence record 195769 | Full Sequence
AATTGAGGGGATAACGCAGGAAAGAACATGTGAGCAAAAGGCCAGCAAAAGGCCAGGAACCGTAAAAAGG
CCGCGTTGCTGGCGTTTTTCCATAGGCTCCGCCCCCCTGACGAGCATCACAAAAATCGACGCTCAAGTCA
GAGGTGGCGAAACCCGACAGGACTATAAAGATACCAGGCGTTTCCCCCTGGAAGCTCCCTCGTGCGCTCT
CCTGTTCCGACCCTGCCGCTTACCGGATACCTGTCCGCCTTTCTCCCTTCGGGAAGCGTGGCGCTTTCTC
ATAGCTCACGCTGTAGGTATCTCAGTTCGGTGTAGGTCGTTCGCTCCAAGCTGGGCTGTGTGCACGAACC
CCCCGTTCAGCCCGACCGCTGCGCCTTATCCGGTAACTATCGTCTTGAGTCCAACCCGGTAAGACACGAC
TTATCGCCACTGGCAGCAGCCACTGGTAACAGGATTAGCAGAGCGAGGTATGTAGGCGGTGCTACAGAGT
TCTTGAAGTGGTGGCCTAACTACGGCTACACTAGAAGAACAGTATTTGGTATCTGCGCTCTGCTGAAGCC
AGTTACCTTCGGAAAAAGAGTTGGTAGCTCTTGATCCGGCAAACAAACCACCGCTGGTAGCGGTGGTTTT
TTTGTTTGCAAGCAGCAGATTACGCGCAGAAAAAAAGGATCTCAAGAAGATCCTTTGATCTTTTCTACGG
GGTCTGACGCTCAGTGGAACGAAAACTCACGTTAAGGGATTTTGGTCATGAGATTATCAAAAAGGATCTT
CACCTAGATCCTTTTAAATTAAAAATGAAGTTTTAAATCAATCTAAAGTATATATGAGTAAACTTGGTCT
GACAGTTACCAATGCTTAATCAGTGAGGCACCTATCTCAGCGATCTGTCTATTTCGTTCATCCATAGTTG
CCTGACTCCCCGTCGTGTAGATAACTACGATACGGGAGGGCTTACCATCTGGCCCCAGTGCTGCAATGAT
ACCGCGAGAACCACGCTCACCGGCTCCAGATTTATCAGCAATAAACCAGCCAGCCGGAAGGGCCGAGCGC
AGAAGTGGTCCTGCAACTTTATCCGCCTCCATCCAGTCTATTAATTGTTGCCGGGAAGCTAGAGTAAGTA
GTTCGCCAGTTAATAGTTTGCGCAACGTTGTTGCCATTGCTACAGGCATCGTGGTGTCACGCTCGTCGTT
TGGTATGGCTTCATTCAGCTCCGGTTCCCAACGATCAAGGCGAGTTACATGATCCCCCATGTTGTGCAAA
AAAGCGGTTAGCTCCTTCGGTCCTCCGATCGTTGTCAGAAGTAAGTTGGCCGCAGTGTTATCACTCATGG
TTATGGCAGCACTGCATAATTCTCTTACTGTCATGCCATCCGTAAGATGCTTTTCTGTGACTGGTGAGTA
CTCAACCAAGTCATTCTGAGAATAGTGTATGCGGCGACCGAGTTGCTCTTGCCCGGCGTCAATACGGGAT
AATACCGCGCCACATAGCAGAACTTTAAAAGTGCTCATCATTGGAAAACGTTCTTCGGGGCGAAAACTCT
CAAGGATCTTACCGCTGTTGAGATCCAGTTCGATGTAACCCACTCGTGCACCCAACTGATCTTCAGCATC
TTTTACTTTCACCAGCGTTTCTGGGTGAGCAAAAACAGGAAGGCAAAATGCCGCAAAAAAGGGAATAAGG
GCGACACGGAAATGTTGAATACTCATACTCTTCCTTTTTCAATATTATTGAAGCATTTATCAGGGTTATT
GTCTCATGAGCGGATACATATTTGAATGTAGCTCCGAATTTCTCGAGGGCTTGTCGACGACGGCGGTCTC
CGTCGTCAGGATCATGAATTCGACCCGCCTGCCACCATGACCGAGTACAAGCCCACGGTGCGCCTCGCCA
CCCGCGACGACGTCCCCCGGGCCGTACGCACCCTCGCCGCCGCGTTCGCCGACTACCCCGCCACGCGCCA
CACCGTCGACCCGGACCGCCACATCGAGCGGGTCACCGAGCTGCAAGAACTCTTCCTCACGCGCGTCGGG
CTCGACATCGGCAAGGTGTGGGTCGCGGACGACGGCGCCGCGGTGGCGGTCTGGACCACGCCGGAGAGCG
TCGAAGCGGGGGCGGTGTTCGCCGAGATCGGCCCGCGCATGGCCGAGTTGAGCGGTTCCCGGCTGGCCGC
GCAGCAACAGATGGAAGGCCTCCTGGCGCCGCACCGGCCCAAGGAGCCCGCGTGGTTCCTGGCCACCGTC
GGCGTCTCGCCCGACCACCAGGGCAAGGGTCTGGGCAGCGCCGTCGTGCTCCCCGGAGTGGAGGCGGCCG
AGCGCGCCGGGGTGCCCGCCTTCCTGGAGACATCCGCGCCCCGCAACCTCCCCTTCTACGAGCGGCTCGG
CTTCACCGTCACCGCCGACGTCGAGGTGCCCGAAGGACCGCGCACCTGGTGCATGACCCGCAAGCCCGGT
GCCTGATACGCGTGAATTCACTCCTCAGGTGCAGGCTGCCTATCAGAAGGTGGTGGCTGGTGTGGCCAAT
GCCCTGGCTCACAAATACCACTGAGATCTTTTTCCCTCTGCCAAAAATTATGGGGACATCATGAAGCCCC
TTGAGCATCTGACTTCTGGCTAATAAAGGAAATTTATTTTCATTGCAATAGTGTGTTGGAATTTTTTGTG
TCTCTCACTCGGAAGGACATATGGGAGGGCAAATCATTTAAAACATCAGAATGAGTATTTGGTTTAGAGT
TTGGCAACATATGCCCATATGCTGGCTGCCATGAACAAAGGTTGGCTATAAAGAGGTCATCAGTATATGA
AACAGCCCCCTGCTGTCCATTCCTTATTCCATAGAAAAGCCTTGACTTGAGGTTAGATTTTTTTTATATT
TTGTTTTGTGTTATTTTTTTCTTTAACATCCCTAAAATTTTCCTTACATGTTTTACTAGCCAGATTTTTC
CTCCTCTCCTGACTACTCCCAGTCATAGCTGTCCCTCTTCTCTTATGGAGATCCCTCGACCTGCAGCCCA
AGCTTGAATTCTCTAGAATTACCCTGTTATCCCTATGCTTGGTTTACCGAGCTCTTATTGGTTTTCAAAC
TTCATTGACTGTGCCCAACGCGCCTGGGAGCTCACGGGGACAGCCCCCCCCCAAAGCCCCCAGGGATGTA
ATTACGTCCCTCCCCCGCTAGGGGGCAGCAGCGAGCCGCCCGGGGCTCCGCTCCGGTCCGGCGCTCCCCC
CGCATCCCCGAGCCGGCAGCGTGCGGGGACAGCCCGGGCACGGGGAAGGTGGCACGGGATCGCTTTCCTC
TGAACGCTTCTCGCTGCTCTTTGAGCCTGCAGACACCTGGGGGGATACGGGGAAAAAGCTAGGCTGAAAG
ACCGGTTCTTAGAATGACACGCGCCTGGGAGCTCACGGGGACAGCCCCCCCCCAAAGCCCCCAGGGATGT
AATTACGTCCCTCCCCCGCTAGGGGGCAGCAGCGAGCCGCCCGGGGCTCCGCTCCGGTCCGGCGCTCCCC
CCGCATCCCCGAGCCGGCAGCGTGCGGGGACAGCCCGGGCACGGGGAAGGTGGCACGGGATCGCTTTCCT
CTGAACGCTTCTCGCTGCTCTTTGAGCCTGCAGACACCTGGGGGGATACGGGGAAAAAGCTAACTTCTGA
GACGACAACTTTGTATAGAAAAGTTGGCTCCGAATTCGCCCTTGACAGCAGAGATCCAGTTTGGTTAATT
AATTGGCTCCGGTGCCCGTCAGTGGGCAGAGCGCACATCGCCCACAGTCCCCGAGAAGTTGTGGGGAGGG
GTCGGCAATTGAACCGGTGCCTAGAGAAGGTGGCGCGGGGTAAACTGGGAAAGTGATGTCGTGTACTGGC
TCCGCCTTTTTCCCGAGGGTGGGGGAGAACCGTATATAAGTGCAGTAGTCGCCGTGAACGTTCTTTTTCG
CAACGGGTTTGCCGCCAGAACACAGGTAAGTGCCGTGTGTGGTTCCCGCGGGCCTGGCCTCTTTACGGGT
TATGGCCCTTGCGTGCCTTGAATTACTTCCACCTGGCTGCAGTACGTGATTCTTGATCCCGAGCTTCGGG
TTGGAAGTGGGTGGGAGAGTTCGAGGCCTTGCGCTTAAGGAGCCCCTTCGCCTCGTGCTTGAGTTGAGGC
CTGGCCTGGGCGCTGGGGCCGCCGCGTGCGAATCTGGTGGCACCTTCGCGCCTGTCTCGCTGCTTTCGAT
AAGTCTCTAGCCATTTAAAATTTTTGATGACCTGCTGCGACGCTTTTTTTCTGGCAAGATAGTCTTGTAA
ATGCGGGCCAAGATCTGCACACTGGTATTTCGGTTTTTGGGGCCGCGGGCGGCGACGGGGCCCGTGCGTC
CCAGCGCACATGTTCGGCGAGGCGGGGCCTGCGAGCGCGGCCACCGAGAATCGGACGGGGGTAGTCTCAA
GCTGGCCGGCCTGCTCTGGTGCCTGGCCTCGCGCCGCCGTGTATCGCCCCGCCCTGGGCGGCAAGGCTGG
CCCGGTCGGCACCAGTTGCGTGAGCGGAAAGATGGCCGCTTCCCGGCCCTGCTGCAGGGAGCTCAAAATG
GAGGACGCGGCGCTCGGGAGAGCGGGCGGGTGAGTCACCCACACAAAGGAAAAGGGCCTTTCCGTCCTCA
GCCGTCGCTTCATGTGACTCCACGGAGTACCGGGCGCCGTCCAGGCACCTCGATTAGTTCTCGAGCTTTT
GGAGTACGTCGTCTTTAGGTTGGGGGGAGGGGTTTTATGCGATGGAGTTTCCCCACACTGAGTGGGTGGA
GACTGAAGTTAGGCCAGCTTGGCACTTGATGTAATTCTCCTTGGAATTTGCCCTTTTTGAGTTTGGATCT
TGGTTCATTCTCAAGCCTCAGACAGTGGTTCAAAGTTTTTTTCTTCCATTTCAGGTGTCGTGAGAAGGGC
GAATTCGACCCAAGTTTGTACAAAAAAGCAGGCTGGATCCAGGTGCCACCATGGTGAGCGAGCTGATTAA
GGAGAACATGCACATGAAGCTGTACATGGAGGGCACCGTGAACAACCACCACTTCAAGTGCACATCCGAG
GGCGAAGGCAAGCCCTACGAGGGCACCCAGACCATGAGAATCAAGGCGGTCGAGGGCGGCCCTCTCCCCT
TCGCCTTCGACATCCTGGCTACCAGCTTCATGTACGGCAGCAAAACCTTCATCAACCACACCCAGGGCAT
CCCCGACTTCTTTAAGCAGTCCTTCCCCGAGGGCTTCACATGGGAGAGAGTCACCACATACGAAGATGGG
GGCGTGCTGACCGCTACCCAGGACACCAGCCTCCAGGACGGCTGCCTCATCTACAACGTCAAGATCAGAG
GGGTGAACTTCCCATCCAACGGCCCTGTGATGCAGAAGAAAACACTCGGCTGGGAGGCCTCCACCGAGAC
ACTGTACCCCGCTGACGGCGGCCTGGAAGGCAGAGCCGACATGGCCCTGAAGCTCGTGGGCGGGGGCCAC
CTGATCTGCAACCTTAAGACCACATACAGATCCAAGAAACCCGCTAAGAACCTCAAGATGCCCGGCGTCT
ACTATGTGGACAGGAGACTGGAAAGAATCAAGGAGGCCGACAAAGAGACATACGTCGAGCAGCACGAGGT
GGCTGTGGCCAGATACTGCGACCTCCCTAGCAAACTGGGGCACAAACTTAATTGAGAATTCTACCACCCA
GCTTTCTTGTACAAAGTGGTACGTCTCAAGACCAGAGGTCTCTGCTTCGTTCCAAAGAATTGCGTTTGGA
CAATCAAGAATTGCGTTTGGACAATCAAGAATTGCGTTTGGACAATCAAGAATTGCGTTTGGACAATCAC
AACCAGAAGAGACCTGTGCTTCACTCCTCAGGTGCAGGCTGCCTATCAGAAGGTGGTGGCTGGTGTGGCC
AATGCCCTGGCTCACAAATACCACTGAGATCTTTTTCCCTCTGCCAAAAATTATGGGGACATCATGAAGC
CCCTTGAGCATCTGACTTCTGGCTAATAAAGGAAATTTATTTTCATTGCAATAGTGTGTTGGAATTTTTT
GTGTCTCTCACTCGGAAGGACATATGGGAGGGCAAATCATTTAAAACATCAGAATGAGTATTTGGTTTAG
AGTTTGGCAACATATGCCCATATGCTGGCTGCCATGAACAAAGGTTGGCTATAAAGAGGTCATCAGTATA
TGAAACAGCCCCCTGCTGTCCATTCCTTATTCCATAGAAAAGCCTTGACTTGAGGTTAGATTTTTTTTAT
ATTTTGTTTTGTGTTATTTTTTTCTTTAACATCCCTAAAATTTTCCTTACATGTTTTACTAGCCAGATTT
TTCCTCCTCTCCTGACTACTCCCAGTCATAGCTGTCCCTCTTCTCTTATGGAGATCCCGAGCGGTGCGTT
TTTATGCTTGTAGTATTGTATAATGTTTTTAAGATCCAAGCTTCTGACCTCTTCTCTTCCTCCCACAGGG
CCTCGAGACAATTGCATCGATGGTACCAGTGAAAGTCTGCAATGAATTCGAGTTGGCGCGCCTGTCATTC
TAAATCTCTCTTTCAGCCTAAAGCTTTTTCCCCGTATCCCCCCAGGTGTCTGCAGGCTCAAAGAGCAGCG
AGAAGCGTTCAGAGGAAAGCGATCCCGTGCCACCTTCCCCGTGCCCGGGCTGTCCCCGCACGCTGCCGGC
TCGGGGATGCGGGGGGAGCGCCGGACCGGAGCGGAGCCCCGGGCGGCTCGCTGCTGCCCCCTAGCGGGGG
AGGGACGTAATTACATCCCTGGGGGCTTTGGGAGGGGGCTGTCCCCGTGAGCTCCCAGGCGCGCCTGTCA
TTCTAAATCTCTCTTTCAGCCTAAAGCTTTTTCCCCGTATCCCCCCAGGTGTCTGCAGGCTCAAAGAGCA
GCGAGAAGCGTTCAGAGGAAAGCGATCCCGTGCCACCTTCCCCGTGCCCGGGCTGTCCCCGCACGCTGCC
GGCTCGGGGATGCGGGGGGAGCGCCGGACCGGAGCGGAGCCCCGGGCGGCTCGCTGCTGCCCCCTAGCGG
GGGAGGGACGTAATTACATCCCTGGGGGCTTTGGGGGGGGGCTGTCCCCGTGAGCTCCCAGGCGCGCCAA
CTCGGTACCGTATCGATGTCGACGTTAACGCTAGTGATATCAACTTTGTATAGAAAAGTTGGCTCCGAAT
TCGCCCTTGACAGCAGAGATCCAGTTTGGTTAATTAATTGGCTCCGGTGCCCGTCAGTGGGCAGAGCGCA
CATCGCCCACAGTCCCCGAGAAGTTGTGGGGAGGGGTCGGCAATTGAACCGGTGCCTAGAGAAGGTGGCG
CGGGGTAAACTGGGAAAGTGATGTCGTGTACTGGCTCCGCCTTTTTCCCGAGGGTGGGGGAGAACCGTAT
ATAAGTGCAGTAGTCGCCGTGAACGTTCTTTTTCGCAACGGGTTTGCCGCCAGAACACAGGTAAGTGCCG
TGTGTGGTTCCCGCGGGCCTGGCCTCTTTACGGGTTATGGCCCTTGCGTGCCTTGAATTACTTCCACCTG
GCTGCAGTACGTGATTCTTGATCCCGAGCTTCGGGTTGGAAGTGGGTGGGAGAGTTCGAGGCCTTGCGCT
TAAGGAGCCCCTTCGCCTCGTGCTTGAGTTGAGGCCTGGCCTGGGCGCTGGGGCCGCCGCGTGCGAATCT
GGTGGCACCTTCGCGCCTGTCTCGCTGCTTTCGATAAGTCTCTAGCCATTTAAAATTTTTGATGACCTGC
TGCGACGCTTTTTTTCTGGCAAGATAGTCTTGTAAATGCGGGCCAAGATCTGCACACTGGTATTTCGGTT
TTTGGGGCCGCGGGCGGCGACGGGGCCCGTGCGTCCCAGCGCACATGTTCGGCGAGGCGGGGCCTGCGAG
CGCGGCCACCGAGAATCGGACGGGGGTAGTCTCAAGCTGGCCGGCCTGCTCTGGTGCCTGGCCTCGCGCC
GCCGTGTATCGCCCCGCCCTGGGCGGCAAGGCTGGCCCGGTCGGCACCAGTTGCGTGAGCGGAAAGATGG
CCGCTTCCCGGCCCTGCTGCAGGGAGCTCAAAATGGAGGACGCGGCGCTCGGGAGAGCGGGCGGGTGAGT
CACCCACACAAAGGAAAAGGGCCTTTCCGTCCTCAGCCGTCGCTTCATGTGACTCCACGGAGTACCGGGC
GCCGTCCAGGCACCTCGATTAGTTCTCGAGCTTTTGGAGTACGTCGTCTTTAGGTTGGGGGGAGGGGTTT
TATGCGATGGAGTTTCCCCACACTGAGTGGGTGGAGACTGAAGTTAGGCCAGCTTGGCACTTGATGTAAT
TCTCCTTGGAATTTGCCCTTTTTGAGTTTGGATCTTGGTTCATTCTCAAGCCTCAGACAGTGGTTCAAAG
TTTTTTTCTTCCATTTCAGGTGTCGTGAGAAGGGCGAATTCGACCCAAGTTTGTACAAAAAAGCAGGCTC
GCCACCATGGTGAGCAAGGGCGAGGAGCTGTTCACCGGGGTGGTGCCCATCCTGGTCGAGCTGGACGGCG
ACGTAAACGGCCACAAGTTCAGCGTGAGGGGCGAGGGCGAGGGCGATGCCACCAACGGCAAGCTGACCCT
GAAGTTCATCTGCACCACCGGCAAGCTGCCCGTGCCCTGGCCCACCCTCGTGACCACCCTGAGCCACGGC
GTGCAGTGCTTCGCCCGCTACCCCGACCACATGAAGCAGCACGACTTCTTCAAGTCCGCCATGCCCGAAG
GCTACGTCCAGGAGCGCACCATCTTCTTCAAGGACGACGGCACCTACAAGACCCGCGCCGAGGTGAAGTT
CGAGGGCGACACCCTAGTGAACCGCATCGAGCTGAAGGGCGTCGACTTCAAGGAGGACGGCAACATCCTG
GGGCACAAGCTGGAGTACAACTTCAACAGCCACAACATCTATATCATGGCCGTCAAGCAGAAGAACGGCA
TCAAGGTGAACTTCAAGATCCGCCACAACGTGGAGGACGGCAGCGTGCAGCTCGCCGACCACTACCAGCA
GAACACCCCCATCGGCGACGGCCCCGTGCTGCTGCCCGACAGCCACTACCTGAGCACCCAGTCCGTGCTG
AGCAAAGACCCCAACGAGAAGCGCGATCACATGGTCCTGCTGGAGTTCCGCACCGCCGCCGGGATCACTC
TCGGCATGGACGAGCTGTACAAGTAATACCACCCAGCTTTCTTGTACAAAGTGGTACGCGTGAATTCACT
CCTCAGGTGCAGGCTGCCTATCAGAAGGTGGTGGCTGGTGTGGCCAATGCCCTGGCTCACAAATACCACT
GAGATCTTTTTCCCTCTGCCAAAAATTATGGGGACATCATGAAGCCCCTTGAGCATCTGACTTCTGGCTA
ATAAAGGAAATTTATTTTCATTGCAATAGTGTGTTGGAATTTTTTGTGTCTCTCACTCGGAAGGACATAT
GGGAGGGCAAATCATTTAAAACATCAGAATGAGTATTTGGTTTAGAGTTTGGCAACATATGCCCATATGC
TGGCTGCCATGAACAAAGGTTGGCTATAAAGAGGTCATCAGTATATGAAACAGCCCCCTGCTGTCCATTC
CTTATTCCATAGAAAAGCCTTGACTTGAGGTTAGATTTTTTTTATATTTTGTTTTGTGTTATTTTTTTCT
TTAACATCCCTAAAATTTTCCTTACATGTTTTACTAGCCAGATTTTTCCTCCTCTCCTGACTACTCCCAG
TCATAGCTGTCCCTCTTCTCTTATGGAGATCCCTCGACCTGCAGCCCAAGCTTGGCGTAATCATGGTCAT
AGCTGTTTCCTGTGTGAAATTGTTATCCGCTCACAATTCCACACAACATACGAGCCGGAAGCATAAAGTG
TAAAGCCTGGGGTGCCTAATGAGTGAGCTAACTCACATTAATTGCGTTGCGCTCACTGCCCGCTTTCCAG
TCGGGAAACCTGTCGTGCCAGCGGATCGACAGTACTAAGCTTGGTCTAATACCCAATCTCTCGTCTTATC
CAGATGTTTTATACGCCTCTGGCCCGTGTCTCAAAATCTCTGATGTTACATTGCACAAGATAAAATAATA
TCATCATGAACAATAAAACTGTCTGCTTACATAAACAGTAATACAAGGGGTGTTATGAGCCATATTCAAC
GGGAAACGTCGAGGCCGCGATTAAATTCCAACATGGATGCTGATTTATATGGGTATAAATGGGCTCGCGA
TAATGTCGGGCAATCAGGTGCGACAATCTATCGCTTGTATGGGAAGCCCGATGCGCCAGAGTTGTTTCTG
AAACATGGCAAAGGTAGCGTTGCCAATGATGTTACAGATGAGATGGTCAGACTAAACTGGCTGACGGAAT
TTATGCCTCTTCCGACCATCAAGCATTTTATCCGTACTCCTGATGATGCATGGTTACTCACCACTGCGAT
CCCCGGAAAAACAGCATTCCAGGTATTAGAAGAATATCCTGATTCAGGTGAAAATATTGTTGATGCGCTG
GCAGTGTTCCTGCGCCGGTTGCATTCGATTCCTGTTTGTAATTGTCCTTTTAACAGCGATCGCGTATTTC
GTCTCGCTCAGGCGCAATCACGAATGAATAACGGTTTGGTTGATGCGAGTGATTTTGATGACGAGCGTAA
TGGCTGGCCTGTTGAACAAGTCTGGAAAGAAATGCATAAACTTTTGCCATTCTCACCGGATTCAGTCGTC
ACTCATGGTGATTTCTCACTTGATAACCTTATTTTTGACGAGGGGAAATTAATAGGTTGTATTGATGTTG
GACGAGTCGGAATCGCAGACCGATACCAGGATCTTGCCATCCTATGGAACTGCCTCGGTGAGTTTTCTCC
TTCATTACAGAAACGGCTTTTTCAAAAATATGGTATTGATAATCCTGATATGAATAAATTGCAGTTTCAT
TTGATGCTCGATGAGTTTTTCTAATCAGAATTGGTTAATTGGTTGTAACACTGGCAGAGCATTACGCTGA
CTTGACGGGACGGCGCAAGCTCATGACCAAAATCCCTTAACGTGAGTTACGCGTCGTTCCACTGAGCGTC
AGAGGTATCACTAGTATTACAGAGGTAAGTTATAACAGTCGCCTAACCC
Features (pLannotate 1.2.2; 28 found; start..end, strand, type, name):
     87..675     -  rep_origin     ori: high-copy-number ColE1/pMB1/pBR322/pUC origin of replication
    846..1706    -  CDS            AmpR: β-lactamase; bla; confers resistance to ampicillin, carbenicillin, and related antibiotics
   1707..1778    -  promoter       AmpR promoter: bla
   1857..2456    +  CDS            PuroR: puromycin N-acetyltransferase; pac from Streptomyces alboniger; confers resistance to puromycin
   2461..2541    +  CDS            HBB (fragment): HBB_PONPY - Experimental evidence at transcript level: Swiss-Prot protein existence level 2. Involved in oxygen transport from the lung to the various peripheral tissues. From Pongo pygmaeus (Bornean orangutan).
   2612..2667    +  polyA_signal   β-globin poly(A) signal: rabbit β-globin polyadenylation signal (Gil and Proudfoot, 1987)
   3646..3666    +  protein_bind   attB4: mutant version of attB; core recombination site for the Gateway® BP reaction BP Clonase™
   3734..3945    +  promoter       EF-1α core promoter: core promoter for human elongation factor EF-1α
   3946..4884    +  intron         EF-1α intron A: intron upstream of the start codon of human EF-1α
   4911..4931    +  protein_bind   attB1: mutant version of attB; core recombination site for the Gateway® BP reaction BP Clonase™
   4951..5646    +  CDS            mKate2: mKate2 is a basic (constitutively fluorescent) red fluorescent protein published in 2009, derived from Entacmaea quadricolor. It is reported to be a rapidly-maturing monomer with moderate acid sensitivity.
   5666..5690    -  protein_bind   attB2: mutant version of attB; recombination site for the Gateway® BP reaction BP Clonase™
   5830..5904    +  CDS            HBB (fragment): HBB_PONPY - Experimental evidence at transcript level: Swiss-Prot protein existence level 2. Involved in oxygen transport from the lung to the various peripheral tissues. From Pongo pygmaeus (Bornean orangutan).
   5975..6030    +  polyA_signal   β-globin poly(A) signal: rabbit β-globin polyadenylation signal (Gil and Proudfoot, 1987)
   6414..6439    +  misc_feature   SA: splice acceptor site
   7111..7131    +  protein_bind   attB4: mutant version of attB; core recombination site for the Gateway® BP reaction BP Clonase™
   7199..7410    +  promoter       EF-1α core promoter: core promoter for human elongation factor EF-1α
   7411..8349    +  intron         EF-1α intron A: intron upstream of the start codon of human EF-1α
   8376..8396    +  protein_bind   attB1: mutant version of attB; core recombination site for the Gateway® BP reaction BP Clonase™
   8407..9123    +  CDS            EBFP2: EBFP2 is a basic (constitutively fluorescent) blue fluorescent protein published in 2007, derived from Aequorea victoria. It is reported to be a rapidly-maturing monomer with moderate acid sensitivity.
   9131..9155    -  protein_bind   attB2: mutant version of attB; recombination site for the Gateway® BP reaction BP Clonase™
   9159..9239    +  CDS            HBB (fragment): HBB_PONPY - Experimental evidence at transcript level: Swiss-Prot protein existence level 2. Involved in oxygen transport from the lung to the various peripheral tissues. From Pongo pygmaeus (Bornean orangutan).
   9310..9365    +  polyA_signal   β-globin poly(A) signal: rabbit β-globin polyadenylation signal (Gil and Proudfoot, 1987)
   9748..9770    -  protein_bind   lac operator (fragment): The lac repressor binds to the lac operator to inhibit transcription in E. coli. This inhibition can be relieved by adding lactose or isopropyl-β-D-thiogalactopyranoside (IPTG). lac repressor encoded by lacI
   9774..9804    -  promoter       lac promoter: promoter for the E. coli lac operon
   9819..9840    -  protein_bind   CAP binding site: CAP binding activates transcription in the presence of cAMP. E. coli catabolite activator protein
   9853..9892    -  CDS            lacI (fragment): lac repressor; lacI; The lac repressor binds to the lac operator to inhibit transcription in E. coli. This inhibition can be relieved by adding lactose or isopropyl-β-D-thiogalactopyranoside (IPTG).
  10065..10874   +  CDS            KanR: aminoglycoside phosphotransferase; aph(3')-Ia; confers resistance to kanamycin in bacteria or G418 (Geneticin®) in eukaryotes
