[The description below was written by a language model from this plasmid's Addgene catalogue record and pLannotate feature annotations shown in this document.]
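Description:
LSB-hsa-miR-219a-5p is a mammalian expression, synthetic-biology plasmid of about 11 kb built on the Low Sensor Backbone (LSB) and designed as a two-colour fluorescent sensor of microRNA activity. It is propagated in E. coli from a high-copy ColE1/pUC-type origin and carries both a β-lactamase (AmpR) gene and an aph(3')-Ia kanamycin resistance gene, matching the dual ampicillin and kanamycin selection in the record. A remnant lac promoter/operator region is also annotated.

The payload consists of two parallel transcription units. Each is driven by the human EF-1α core promoter with its intron A, flanked by Gateway attB4, attB1 and attB2 scars, and terminated by a rabbit β-globin poly(A) signal. The first unit encodes the red fluorescent protein mKate2. According to the record it carries a target site for human miR-219a-5p in its 3' UTR, although the site itself is not annotated in the feature table. The second unit encodes the blue protein EBFP2 and serves as an internal reference without the target. When miR-219a-5p is active in a transfected cell, mKate2 expression is repressed while EBFP2 is unaffected, so the mKate2 to EBFP2 ratio reports miRNA activity normalised for plasmid delivery and expression.

A puromycin N-acetyltransferase gene with its own β-globin poly(A) signal is also present for selection in mammalian cells, but no promoter for it is annotated. The depositor notes that the repeated poly(A) elements make the plasmid inherently unstable. Short insertions flanking the puromycin coding region also differ between the deposited sequence and the physical plasmid, without affecting selection.
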