Addgene plasmid #103360: LSB-hsa-miR-219a-5p
Purpose: Used to sense miRNA activity using fluorescence based tools. hsa-miR-219a-5p target in 3' UTR of of mKate. miRNA activity can be measured by the repression of mKate2 relative to EBFP2 fluorescent proteins . Plasmid is inherently unstable; please see Depositor Comments
Depositing lab: Ron Weiss. Depositing organization: Massachusetts Institute of Technology. Publication: A mixed antagonistic/synergistic miRNA repression model enables accurate predictions of multi-input miRNA sensor activity. Gam JJ, Babb J, Weiss R. Nat Commun. 2018 Jun 22;9(1):2430. doi: 10.1038/s41467-018-04575-0. PubMed 29934631.
Backbone
  Vector backbone: Low Sensor Backbone (LSB)
  Vector type: Mammalian Expression, Synthetic Biology
Growth in bacteria
  Bacterial resistance: Ampicillin and Kanamycin, 100 & 50 μg/mL
  Growth temperature: 30°C
  Growth strain: NEB Stable
  Copy number: High Copy
Gene/Insert
  Gene/Insert name: hsa-miR-219a-5p target
  Species: H. sapiens (human)
  Promoter: EF-1a
  Cloning method: Gibson Cloning
Terms and licenses: Academic/Nonprofit Terms; Industry Terms: Not Available to Industry
Depositor comments: Please note that this plasmid is inherently unstable due to a repeating poly A element. We recommend performing a diagnostic digest on multiple colonies upon receipt. The depositors would like to note the presence of several discrepancies between the depositor sequence and physical plasmid sequence. In particular, the sequences upstream and downstream of the puromycin coding region have 10 bp insertions which do not affect the ability to perform puromycin selection. The sequences for those regions within the physical plasmids are as follows: Upstream of Puro: GAATTCGACCGCCTGTCTCAAGGTGCCACC; Downstream of Puro: GCTTTGAGACTACGCGTGAATTCACTCCTC.
How to cite: LSB-hsa-miR-219a-5p was a gift from Ron Weiss (Addgene plasmid # 103360 ; http://n2t.net/addgene:103360 ; RRID:Addgene_103360)
