>Addgene plasmid #103360 | LSB-hsa-miR-219a-5p | depositor partial sequence | sequence record 195770 | hsa-miR-219a-5p target
AGAATTGCGTTTGGACAATCA
