>Addgene plasmid #103360 | LSB-hsa-miR-219a-5p | addgene partial sequence | sequence record 272259 | mKate2-F 5'-ACCCGCTAAGAACCTCAAGA-3'
CAAGGAGGCCGACAAAGAGACATACGTCGAGCAGCACGAGGTGGCTGTGGCCAGATACTGCGACCTCCCT
AGCAAACTGGGGCACAAACTTAATTGAGAATTCTACCACCCAGCTTTCTTGTACAAAGTGGTACGTCTCA
AGACCAGAGGTCTCTGCTTCGTTCCAAAGAATTGCGTTTGGACAATCAAGAATTGCGTTTGGACAATCAA
GAATTGCGTTTGGACAATCAAGAATTGCGTTTGGACAATCACAACCAGAAGAGACCTGTGCTTCACTCCT
CAGGTGCAGGCTGCCTATCAGAAGGTGGTGGCTGGTGTGGCCAATGCCCTGGCTCACAAATACCACTGAG
ATCTTTTTCCCTCTGCCAAAAATTATGGGGACATCATGAAGCCCCTTGAGCATCTGACTTCTGGCTAATA
AAGGAAATTTATTTTCATTGCAATAGTGTGTTGGAATTTTTTGTGTCTCTCACTCGGA
